Addgene plasmid #56190: mCrimson2-H2B-C-22
Purpose: Localization: Nucleus/Histones, Excitation: 588, Emission: 615
Depositing lab: Michael Davidson. Depositing organization: Florida State University, Tallahassee.
Backbone
  Vector backbone: mCrimson2-C1
  Backbone size w/o insert (bp): 4750
  Vector type: Mammalian Expression
  Selectable markers: Neomycin (select with G418)
Growth in bacteria
  Bacterial resistance: Kanamycin, 50 μg/mL
  Growth temperature: 37°C
  Growth strain: DH5alpha
  Copy number: High Copy
Gene/Insert
  Gene/Insert name: H2B (alt names: Human Histone H2B with 22 amino acid linker; NM_021058.3)
  Species: H. sapiens (human)
  Mutation: D26G and V119I in H2B
  Entrez Gene: H2BC11 (a.k.a. H2B/r, H2BFR, H2BJ, HIST1H2BJ)
  Promoter: CMV
  Tag / fusion protein: mCrimson2 (N terminal on backbone)
  Cloning method: Unknown
  Sequencing primers: 5′ CMV-F; 3′ SV40pA-R
Terms and licenses: Academic/Nonprofit Terms; Industry Terms
Depositor comments: H. sapiens (human) Histone H2B with 22 amino acid linker . Excitation = 588; Emission = 615
How to cite: mCrimson2-H2B-C-22 was a gift from Michael Davidson (Addgene plasmid # 56190 ; http://n2t.net/addgene:56190 ; RRID:Addgene_56190)
