[The description below was written by a language model from this plasmid's Addgene catalogue record.]
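Description:
mCrimson2-H2B-C-22 is a mammalian expression plasmid built on the mCrimson2-C1 backbone (about 4.75 kb without the insert), a C1-style fluorescent protein fusion vector in which the gene of interest is placed downstream of the fluorescent protein coding sequence. It is maintained in E. coli as a high-copy plasmid under kanamycin selection. It also carries a neomycin resistance marker, so transfected mammalian cells can be selected with G418 to obtain stable lines. No feature table accompanies the record, so the origin of replication and the exact polyadenylation elements are not explicitly listed, although the SV40 polyA sequencing primer implies an SV40 polyadenylation signal downstream of the fusion.

The payload is human histone H2B (H2BC11, also known as HIST1H2BJ) expressed from the CMV promoter as a fusion with the red fluorescent protein mCrimson2 at its N-terminus. The two parts are joined by a 22-amino-acid linker, which the "22" in the name reflects. The H2B sequence carries two recorded substitutions relative to the reference, D26G and V119I. Because H2B is a core nucleosome component, the fusion is incorporated into chromatin and labels the nucleus. The record gives its intended localization as nucleus/histones, with excitation at 588 nm and emission at 615 nm. Constructs of this kind are typically used as nuclear or chromatin markers in fluorescence microscopy of fixed or living cells, for example to follow chromosomes through mitosis, or as a red counter-label alongside green or other spectrally distinct reporters. The cloning method is not stated.
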