>Addgene plasmid #56190 | mCrimson2-H2B-C-22 | depositor partial sequence | sequence record 87088 | insert sequence
GCAGTGCTAGTGACGTCAGATCCGCTAGCGCTACCGGTCGCCACCATGGTGAGCAAGGGCGAGGAGCTGA
TCAAGGAGAACATGCACAGCAAGCTGTACCTGGAAGGCAGCGTGAACGGCCACCAGTTCAAGTGCACCCA
CGAAGGGGAGGGCAAGCCCTACGAGGGCACCCAGACCAACAGGATCAAGGTGGTGGAGGGAGGCCCCCTG
CCGTTCGCATTCGACATCCTGGCCACCATGTTTATGTACGGGAGCAAGGCCTTCATCAAGTACCCCAAGG
GCCTCCCCGATTATTTTAAGCAGTCCTTCCCTGAGGGCTTCACATGGGAGAGAACCATGGTGTTCGAAGA
CGGGGGCGTGCTGACCGCCACCCAGGACACCAGCCTCCAGGACGGCTGCCTCATCTACAACGTGAAGCTG
AGAGGGGTGAACTTCCCAGCCAACGGCCCCGTGATGAAGCAGACAACACTGGGCTGGGAGCCCAGCACCG
AGACCCTGTACCCCGCTGACGGCGCCCTGGAAGGCAGATGCGACATGGCCCTGAAGCTCGTGGGCGGGGG
CCACCTGCACTGCAACTTCAAGACCACATACAAATCCAAGAAACCCGCTACAAACCTCAAGATGCCCGGC
GTCCACTACGTGGACCGCAGACTGGAAAGAATCAAGGAGGCCGACAACGAGACCTACGTCGAGCAGCACG
AGGTGGCTGTGGCCAGATACTGCGACCTCCCTAGCAAACTGGGGCACAAACTTAATGGCATGGACGAGCT
GTACAAGTCCGGACTCAGATCTCGAGAGTCGTCCGGTCGCAGCGGCTCCGGCATAAGTAGCGCATCTGGT
TCCCCAGAGCCAGCGAAGTCTGCTCCCGCCCCGAAAAAGGGCTCCAAGAAGGCGGTGACTAAGGCGCAGA
AGAAAGGCGGCAAGAAGCGCAAGCGCAGCCGCAAGGAGAGCTATTCCATCTATGTGTACAAGGTTCTGAA
GCAGGTCCACCCTGACACCGGCATTTCGTCCAAGGCCATGGGCATCATGAATTCGTTTGTGAACGACATT
TTCGAGCGCATCGCAGGTGAGGCTTCCCGCCTGGCGCATTACAACAAGCGCTCGACCATCACCTCCAGGG
AGATCCAGACGGCCGTGCGCCTGCTGCTGCCTGGGGAGTTGGCCAAGCACGCCGTGTCCGAGGGTACTAA
GGCCATCACCAAGTACACCAGCGCTAAGTAAGGATCCACCGGATCTAGATAACTGATCATAATCAGCCAT
ACCACATTGAGAAGTTGG
